Addgene plasmid #132469: pZNF449-R.1.0-gDNA
Purpose: CRISPR/Cas9 plasmid to create GFP fusion proteins
Depositing lab: Kevin White. Depositing organization: University of Chicago.
Backbone
  Vector backbone: pX330
  Backbone manufacturer: addgene ID: 42230
  Vector type: CRISPR
Growth in bacteria
  Bacterial resistance: Ampicillin, 100 μg/mL
  Growth temperature: 37°C
  Growth strain: DH5alpha
  Copy number: High Copy
Gene/Insert
  Gene/Insert name: ZNF449
  gRNA/shRNA sequence: TAAGAATTGCTAAGGGAAAC AGG
  Species: H. sapiens (human)
  Entrez Gene: ZNF449 (a.k.a. ZSCAN19, FLJ23614)
  Cloning method: Restriction Enzyme; 5′ cloning site BbsI (destroyed during cloning); 3′ cloning site BbsI (destroyed during cloning)
Terms and licenses: Academic/Nonprofit Terms; Industry Terms: Not Available to Industry
Depositor comments: gRNA sequence also includes uncloned PAM after the space
How to cite: pZNF449-R.1.0-gDNA was a gift from Kevin White (Addgene plasmid # 132469 ; http://n2t.net/addgene:132469 ; RRID:Addgene_132469)
