[The description below was written by a language model from this plasmid's Addgene catalogue record and pLannotate feature annotations shown in this document.]
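Description:
pZNF449-R.1.0-gDNA is a pX330-based CRISPR/Cas9 plasmid that expresses both a single guide RNA and Streptococcus pyogenes Cas9 in mammalian cells. The guide targets human ZNF449 (also called ZSCAN19). The 20-nt spacer was inserted between the backbone's two BbsI sites, which were destroyed in cloning. The depositor notes that the PAM listed with the guide sequence is genomic context and is not part of the plasmid. In the feature table, the human U6 RNA polymerase III promoter sits immediately upstream of the Cas9 guide RNA scaffold, which spans the numbering origin of the circular sequence, so the spacer lies at that junction.

Cas9 is driven by a hybrid CBh-type promoter made up of the CMV enhancer, the chicken β-actin promoter and a hybrid CBA/MVM intron. The Cas9 coding sequence is annotated as contiguous N- and C-terminal portions that together form the full-length nuclease. It ends in a nucleoplasmin bipartite nuclear localisation signal and is followed by the bGH polyadenylation signal. A single AAV2 ITR, an f1 origin and small bom and rop fragments are also annotated as backbone elements. The plasmid is propagated in E. coli at high copy from a ColE1/pUC-type origin under ampicillin selection (β-lactamase).

The stated purpose is to create GFP fusion proteins. This plasmid carries no GFP or homology arms, so it presumably supplies only the nuclease and guide that cut the ZNF449 locus, with a separate donor template providing the tag. The record does not describe that donor or state where in the gene the guide cuts.
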