Features (pLannotate 1.2.2; 18 found; start..end, strand, type, name):
     79..122     +  misc_RNA       gRNA scaffold (fragment): guide RNA scaffold for the Streptococcus pyogenes CRISPR/Cas9 system
    169..454     +  enhancer       CMV enhancer: human cytomegalovirus immediate early enhancer; contains an 18-bp deletion relative to the standard CMV enhancer
    456..731     +  promoter       chicken β-actin promoter: No description available
    732..959     +  intron         hybrid intron: hybrid between chicken β-actin (CBA) and minute virus of mice (MMV) introns (Gray et al., 2011)
   1097..2698    +  CDS            Cas9(N): N-terminal portion of Streptococcus pyogenes Cas9 (Zetsche et al., 2015)
   2699..5197    +  CDS            Cas9(C): C-terminal portion of Streptococcus pyogenes Cas9 (Zetsche et al., 2015)
   5198..5245    +  CDS            nucleoplasmin NLS: bipartite nuclear localization signal from nucleoplasmin
   5279..5390    +  polyA_signal   bGH poly(A) signal: bovine growth hormone polyadenylation signal
   5495..5635    +  repeat_region  AAV2 ITR: inverted terminal repeat of adeno-associated virus serotype 2 inverted
   5640..5691    -  misc_feature   bom (fragment): basis of mobility region from pBR322
   5710..6165    +  rep_origin     f1 ori (sequence partly withheld): f1 bacteriophage origin of replication; arrow indicates direction of (+) strand synthesis
   6166..6215    -  misc_feature   bom (fragment): basis of mobility region from pBR322
   6317..6352    -  CDS            rop (fragment): Rop protein, which maintains plasmids at low copy number; rop
   6447..6551    +  promoter       AmpR promoter: bla
   6552..7412    +  CDS            AmpR: β-lactamase; bla; confers resistance to ampicillin, carbenicillin, and related antibiotics
   7583..8171    +  rep_origin     ori: high-copy-number ColE1/pMB1/pBR322/pUC origin of replication
   8233..8473    +  promoter       U6 promoter: RNA polymerase III promoter for human U6 snRNA
   8503..72      +  misc_RNA       gRNA scaffold (across the origin): guide RNA scaffold for the Streptococcus pyogenes CRISPR/Cas9 system
>Addgene plasmid #132469 | pZNF449-R.1.0-gDNA | addgene full sequence | sequence record 267138 | Addgene NGS Result
TAGAGCTAGAAATAGCAAGTTAAAATAAGGCTAGTCCGTTATCAACTTGAAAAAGTGGCACCGAGTCGGT
GCTTTTTTGTTTTAGAGCTAGAAATAGCAAGTTAAAATAAGGCTAGTCCGTTTTTAGCGCGTGCGCCAAT
TCTGCAGACAAATGGCTCTAGAGGTACCCGTTACATAACTTACGGTAAATGGCCCGCCTGGCTGACCGCC
CAACGACCCCCGCCCATTGACGTCAATAGTAACGCCAATAGGGACTTTCCATTGACGTCAATGGGTGGAG
TATTTACGGTAAACTGCCCACTTGGCAGTACATCAAGTGTATCATATGCCAAGTACGCCCCCTATTGACG
TCAATGACGGTAAATGGCCCGCCTGGCATTGTGCCCAGTACATGACCTTATGGGACTTTCCTACTTGGCA
GTACATCTACGTATTAGTCATCGCTATTACCATGGTCGAGGTGAGCCCCACGTTCTGCTTCACTCTCCCC
ATCTCCCCCCCCTCCCCACCCCCAATTTTGTATTTATTTATTTTTTAATTATTTTGTGCAGCGATGGGGG
CGGGGGGGGGGGGGGCGCGCGCCAGGCGGGGCGGGGCGGGGCGAGGGGCGGGGCGGGGCGAGGCGGAGAG
GTGCGGCGGCAGCCAATCAGAGCGGCGCGCTCCGAAAGTTTCCTTTTATGGCGAGGCGGCGGCGGCGGCG
GCCCTATAAAAAGCGAAGCGCGCGGCGGGCGGGAGTCGCTGCGCGCTGCCTTCGCCCCGTGCCCCGCTCC
GCCGCCGCCTCGCGCCGCCCGCCCCGGCTCTGACTGACCGCGTTACTCCCACAGGTGAGCGGGCGGGACG
GCCCTTCTCCTCCGGGCTGTAATTAGCTGAGCAAGAGGTAAGGGTTTAAGGGATGGTTGGTTGGTGGGGT
ATTAATGTTTAATTACCTGGAGCACCTGCCTGAAATCACTTTTTTTCAGGTTGGACCGGTGCCACCATGG
ACTATAAGGACCACGACGGAGACTACAAGGATCATGATATTGATTACAAAGACGATGACGATAAGATGGC
CCCAAAGAAGAAGCGGAAGGTCGGTATCCACGGAGTCCCAGCAGCCGACAAGAAGTACAGCATCGGCCTG
GACATCGGCACCAACTCTGTGGGCTGGGCCGTGATCACCGACGAGTACAAGGTGCCCAGCAAGAAATTCA
AGGTGCTGGGCAACACCGACCGGCACAGCATCAAGAAGAACCTGATCGGAGCCCTGCTGTTCGACAGCGG
CGAAACAGCCGAGGCCACCCGGCTGAAGAGAACCGCCAGAAGAAGATACACCAGACGGAAGAACCGGATC
TGCTATCTGCAAGAGATCTTCAGCAACGAGATGGCCAAGGTGGACGACAGCTTCTTCCACAGACTGGAAG
AGTCCTTCCTGGTGGAAGAGGATAAGAAGCACGAGCGGCACCCCATCTTCGGCAACATCGTGGACGAGGT
GGCCTACCACGAGAAGTACCCCACCATCTACCACCTGAGAAAGAAACTGGTGGACAGCACCGACAAGGCC
GACCTGCGGCTGATCTATCTGGCCCTGGCCCACATGATCAAGTTCCGGGGCCACTTCCTGATCGAGGGCG
ACCTGAACCCCGACAACAGCGACGTGGACAAGCTGTTCATCCAGCTGGTGCAGACCTACAACCAGCTGTT
CGAGGAAAACCCCATCAACGCCAGCGGCGTGGACGCCAAGGCCATCCTGTCTGCCAGACTGAGCAAGAGC
AGACGGCTGGAAAATCTGATCGCCCAGCTGCCCGGCGAGAAGAAGAATGGCCTGTTCGGAAACCTGATTG
CCCTGAGCCTGGGCCTGACCCCCAACTTCAAGAGCAACTTCGACCTGGCCGAGGATGCCAAACTGCAGCT
GAGCAAGGACACCTACGACGACGACCTGGACAACCTGCTGGCCCAGATCGGCGACCAGTACGCCGACCTG
TTTCTGGCCGCCAAGAACCTGTCCGACGCCATCCTGCTGAGCGACATCCTGAGAGTGAACACCGAGATCA
CCAAGGCCCCCCTGAGCGCCTCTATGATCAAGAGATACGACGAGCACCACCAGGACCTGACCCTGCTGAA
AGCTCTCGTGCGGCAGCAGCTGCCTGAGAAGTACAAAGAGATTTTCTTCGACCAGAGCAAGAACGGCTAC
GCCGGCTACATTGACGGCGGAGCCAGCCAGGAAGAGTTCTACAAGTTCATCAAGCCCATCCTGGAAAAGA
TGGACGGCACCGAGGAACTGCTCGTGAAGCTGAACAGAGAGGACCTGCTGCGGAAGCAGCGGACCTTCGA
CAACGGCAGCATCCCCCACCAGATCCACCTGGGAGAGCTGCACGCCATTCTGCGGCGGCAGGAAGATTTT
TACCCATTCCTGAAGGACAACCGGGAAAAGATCGAGAAGATCCTGACCTTCCGCATCCCCTACTACGTGG
GCCCTCTGGCCAGGGGAAACAGCAGATTCGCCTGGATGACCAGAAAGAGCGAGGAAACCATCACCCCCTG
GAACTTCGAGGAAGTGGTGGACAAGGGCGCTTCCGCCCAGAGCTTCATCGAGCGGATGACCAACTTCGAT
AAGAACCTGCCCAACGAGAAGGTGCTGCCCAAGCACAGCCTGCTGTACGAGTACTTCACCGTGTATAACG
AGCTGACCAAAGTGAAATACGTGACCGAGGGAATGAGAAAGCCCGCCTTCCTGAGCGGCGAGCAGAAAAA
GGCCATCGTGGACCTGCTGTTCAAGACCAACCGGAAAGTGACCGTGAAGCAGCTGAAAGAGGACTACTTC
AAGAAAATCGAGTGCTTCGACTCCGTGGAAATCTCCGGCGTGGAAGATCGGTTCAACGCCTCCCTGGGCA
CATACCACGATCTGCTGAAAATTATCAAGGACAAGGACTTCCTGGACAATGAGGAAAACGAGGACATTCT
GGAAGATATCGTGCTGACCCTGACACTGTTTGAGGACAGAGAGATGATCGAGGAACGGCTGAAAACCTAT
GCCCACCTGTTCGACGACAAAGTGATGAAGCAGCTGAAGCGGCGGAGATACACCGGCTGGGGCAGGCTGA
GCCGGAAGCTGATCAACGGCATCCGGGACAAGCAGTCCGGCAAGACAATCCTGGATTTCCTGAAGTCCGA
CGGCTTCGCCAACAGAAACTTCATGCAGCTGATCCACGACGACAGCCTGACCTTTAAAGAGGACATCCAG
AAAGCCCAGGTGTCCGGCCAGGGCGATAGCCTGCACGAGCACATTGCCAATCTGGCCGGCAGCCCCGCCA
TTAAGAAGGGCATCCTGCAGACAGTGAAGGTGGTGGACGAGCTCGTGAAAGTGATGGGCCGGCACAAGCC
CGAGAACATCGTGATCGAAATGGCCAGAGAGAACCAGACCACCCAGAAGGGACAGAAGAACAGCCGCGAG
AGAATGAAGCGGATCGAAGAGGGCATCAAAGAGCTGGGCAGCCAGATCCTGAAAGAACACCCCGTGGAAA
ACACCCAGCTGCAGAACGAGAAGCTGTACCTGTACTACCTGCAGAATGGGCGGGATATGTACGTGGACCA
GGAACTGGACATCAACCGGCTGTCCGACTACGATGTGGACCATATCGTGCCTCAGAGCTTTCTGAAGGAC
GACTCCATCGACAACAAGGTGCTGACCAGAAGCGACAAGAACCGGGGCAAGAGCGACAACGTGCCCTCCG
AAGAGGTCGTGAAGAAGATGAAGAACTACTGGCGGCAGCTGCTGAACGCCAAGCTGATTACCCAGAGAAA
GTTCGACAATCTGACCAAGGCCGAGAGAGGCGGCCTGAGCGAACTGGATAAGGCCGGCTTCATCAAGAGA
CAGCTGGTGGAAACCCGGCAGATCACAAAGCACGTGGCACAGATCCTGGACTCCCGGATGAACACTAAGT
ACGACGAGAATGACAAGCTGATCCGGGAAGTGAAAGTGATCACCCTGAAGTCCAAGCTGGTGTCCGATTT
CCGGAAGGATTTCCAGTTTTACAAAGTGCGCGAGATCAACAACTACCACCACGCCCACGACGCCTACCTG
AACGCCGTCGTGGGAACCGCCCTGATCAAAAAGTACCCTAAGCTGGAAAGCGAGTTCGTGTACGGCGACT
ACAAGGTGTACGACGTGCGGAAGATGATCGCCAAGAGCGAGCAGGAAATCGGCAAGGCTACCGCCAAGTA
CTTCTTCTACAGCAACATCATGAACTTTTTCAAGACCGAGATTACCCTGGCCAACGGCGAGATCCGGAAG
CGGCCTCTGATCGAGACAAACGGCGAAACCGGGGAGATCGTGTGGGATAAGGGCCGGGATTTTGCCACCG
TGCGGAAAGTGCTGAGCATGCCCCAAGTGAATATCGTGAAAAAGACCGAGGTGCAGACAGGCGGCTTCAG
CAAAGAGTCTATCCTGCCCAAGAGGAACAGCGATAAGCTGATCGCCAGAAAGAAGGACTGGGACCCTAAG
AAGTACGGCGGCTTCGACAGCCCCACCGTGGCCTATTCTGTGCTGGTGGTGGCCAAAGTGGAAAAGGGCA
AGTCCAAGAAACTGAAGAGTGTGAAAGAGCTGCTGGGGATCACCATCATGGAAAGAAGCAGCTTCGAGAA
GAATCCCATCGACTTTCTGGAAGCCAAGGGCTACAAAGAAGTGAAAAAGGACCTGATCATCAAGCTGCCT
AAGTACTCCCTGTTCGAGCTGGAAAACGGCCGGAAGAGAATGCTGGCCTCTGCCGGCGAACTGCAGAAGG
GAAACGAACTGGCCCTGCCCTCCAAATATGTGAACTTCCTGTACCTGGCCAGCCACTATGAGAAGCTGAA
GGGCTCCCCCGAGGATAATGAGCAGAAACAGCTGTTTGTGGAACAGCACAAGCACTACCTGGACGAGATC
ATCGAGCAGATCAGCGAGTTCTCCAAGAGAGTGATCCTGGCCGACGCTAATCTGGACAAAGTGCTGTCCG
CCTACAACAAGCACCGGGATAAGCCCATCAGAGAGCAGGCCGAGAATATCATCCACCTGTTTACCCTGAC
CAATCTGGGAGCCCCTGCCGCCTTCAAGTACTTTGACACCACCATCGACCGGAAGAGGTACACCAGCACC
AAAGAGGTGCTGGACGCCACCCTGATCCACCAGAGCATCACCGGCCTGTACGAGACACGGATCGACCTGT
CTCAGCTGGGAGGCGACAAAAGGCCGGCGGCCACGAAAAAGGCCGGCCAGGCAAAAAAGAAAAAGTAAGA
ATTCCTAGAGCTCGCTGATCAGCCTCGACTGTGCCTTCTAGTTGCCAGCCATCTGTTGTTTGCCCCTCCC
CCGTGCCTTCCTTGACCCTGGAAGGTGCCACTCCCACTGTCCTTTCCTAATAAAATGAGGAAATTGCATC
GCATTGTCTGAGTAGGTGTCATTCTATTCTGGGGGGTGGGGTGGGGCAGGACAGCAAGGGGGAGGATTGG
GAAGAGAATAGCAGGCATGCTGGGGAGCGGCCGCAGGAACCCCTAGTGATGGAGTTGGCCACTCCCTCTC
TGCGCGCTCGCTCGCTCACTGAGGCCGGGCGACCAAAGGTCGCCCGACGCCCGGGCTTTGCCCGGGCGGC
CTCAGTGAGCGAGCGAGCGCGCAGCTGCCTGCAGGGGCGCCTGATGCGGTATTTTCTCCTTACGCATCTG
TGCGGTATTTCACACCGCATA
[95 nt withheld, positions 5692-5786]
T
[46 nt withheld, positions 5788-5833]
C
[141 nt withheld, positions 5835-5975]
CCTTTGACGTTGGAGTCCACGTTCTTT
[37 nt withheld, positions 6003-6039]
ACTCTATCTCGGGCTATTCTTTTGATTTATAAGGGATTTTGCCGATTTCGGTCTATTGGTTAAAAAATGA
GCTGATTTAACAAAAATTTAACGCGAATTTTAACAAAATATTAACGTTTACAATTTTATGGTGCACTCTC
AGTACAATCTGCTCTGATGCCGCATAGTTAAGCCAGCCCCGACACCCGCCAACACCCGCTGACGCGCCCT
GACGGGCTTGTCTGCTCCCGGCATCCGCTTACAGACAAGCTGTGACCGTCTCCGGGAGCTGCATGTGTCA
GAGGTTTTCACCGTCATCACCGAAACGCGCGAGACGAAAGGGCCTCGTGATACGCCTATTTTTATAGGTT
AATGTCATGATAATAATGGTTTCTTAGACGTCAGGTGGCACTTTTCGGGGAAATGTGCGCGGAACCCCTA
TTTGTTTATTTTTCTAAATACATTCAAATATGTATCCGCTCATGAGACAATAACCCTGATAAATGCTTCA
ATAATATTGAAAAAGGAAGAGTATGAGTATTCAACATTTCCGTGTCGCCCTTATTCCCTTTTTTGCGGCA
TTTTGCCTTCCTGTTTTTGCTCACCCAGAAACGCTGGTGAAAGTAAAAGATGCTGAAGATCAGTTGGGTG
CACGAGTGGGTTACATCGAACTGGATCTCAACAGCGGTAAGATCCTTGAGAGTTTTCGCCCCGAAGAACG
TTTTCCAATGATGAGCACTTTTAAAGTTCTGCTATGTGGCGCGGTATTATCCCGTATTGACGCCGGGCAA
GAGCAACTCGGTCGCCGCATACACTATTCTCAGAATGACTTGGTTGAGTACTCACCAGTCACAGAAAAGC
ATCTTACGGATGGCATGACAGTAAGAGAATTATGCAGTGCTGCCATAACCATGAGTGATAACACTGCGGC
CAACTTACTTCTGACAACGATCGGAGGACCGAAGGAGCTAACCGCTTTTTTGCACAACATGGGGGATCAT
GTAACTCGCCTTGATCGTTGGGAACCGGAGCTGAATGAAGCCATACCAAACGACGAGCGTGACACCACGA
TGCCTGTAGCAATGGCAACAACGTTGCGCAAACTATTAACTGGCGAACTACTTACTCTAGCTTCCCGGCA
ACAATTAATAGACTGGATGGAGGCGGATAAAGTTGCAGGACCACTTCTGCGCTCGGCCCTTCCGGCTGGC
TGGTTTATTGCTGATAAATCTGGAGCCGGTGAGCGTGGAAGCCGCGGTATCATTGCAGCACTGGGGCCAG
ATGGTAAGCCCTCCCGTATCGTAGTTATCTACACGACGGGGAGTCAGGCAACTATGGATGAACGAAATAG
ACAGATCGCTGAGATAGGTGCCTCACTGATTAAGCATTGGTAACTGTCAGACCAAGTTTACTCATATATA
CTTTAGATTGATTTAAAACTTCATTTTTAATTTAAAAGGATCTAGGTGAAGATCCTTTTTGATAATCTCA
TGACCAAAATCCCTTAACGTGAGTTTTCGTTCCACTGAGCGTCAGACCCCGTAGAAAAGATCAAAGGATC
TTCTTGAGATCCTTTTTTTCTGCGCGTAATCTGCTGCTTGCAAACAAAAAAACCACCGCTACCAGCGGTG
GTTTGTTTGCCGGATCAAGAGCTACCAACTCTTTTTCCGAAGGTAACTGGCTTCAGCAGAGCGCAGATAC
CAAATACTGTTCTTCTAGTGTAGCCGTAGTTAGGCCACCACTTCAAGAACTCTGTAGCACCGCCTACATA
CCTCGCTCTGCTAATCCTGTTACCAGTGGCTGCTGCCAGTGGCGATAAGTCGTGTCTTACCGGGTTGGAC
TCAAGACGATAGTTACCGGATAAGGCGCAGCGGTCGGGCTGAACGGGGGGTTCGTGCACACAGCCCAGCT
TGGAGCGAACGACCTACACCGAACTGAGATACCTACAGCGTGAGCTATGAGAAAGCGCCACGCTTCCCGA
AGGGAGAAAGGCGGACAGGTATCCGGTAAGCGGCAGGGTCGGAACAGGAGAGCGCACGAGGGAGCTTCCA
GGGGGAAACGCCTGGTATCTTTATAGTCCTGTCGGGTTTCGCCACCTCTGACTTGAGCGTCGATTTTTGT
GATGCTCGTCAGGGGGGCGGAGCCTATGGAAAAACGCCAGCAACGCGGCCTTTTTACGGTTCCTGGCCTT
TTGCTGGCCTTTTGCTCACATGTGAGGGCCTATTTCCCATGATTCCTTCATATTTGCATATACGATACAA
GGCTGTTAGAGAGATAATTGGAATTAATTTGACTGTAAACACAAAGATATTAGTACAAAATACGTGACGT
AGAAAGTAATAATTTCTTGGGTAGTTTGCAGTTTTAAAATTATGTTTTAAAATGGACTATCATATGCTTA
CCGTAACTTGAAAGTATTTCGATTTCTTGGCTTTATATATCTTGTGGAAAGGACGAAACACCGTAAGAAT
TGCTAAGGGAAACGTTT
